>Addgene plasmid #104287 | pHH0103 PQBP1 WW domain | addgene full sequence | sequence record 203724 | Addgene NGS Result
TTGACAATTAATCATCGGCTCGTATAATGTGTGGAATTGTGAGCGGATAACAATTTCACACAGGAAACAG
CCAGTCCGTTTAGGTGTTTTCACGAGCACTTCACCAACAAGGACCATAGATTATGAAAATCGAAGAACAC
CATCACCATCACCATTCCAGCGGTAAGCTTATGTCCCCTATACTAGGTTATTGGAAAATTAAGGGCCTTG
TGCAACCCACTCGACTTCTTTTGGAATATCTTGAAGAAAAATATGAAGAGCATTTGTATGAGCGCGATGA
AGGTGATAAATGGCGAAACAAAAAGTTTGAATTGGGTTTGGAGTTTCCCAATCTTCCTTATTATATTGAT
GGTGATGTTAAATTAACACAGTCTATGGCCATCATACGTTATATAGCTGACAAGCACAACATGTTGGGTG
GTTGTCCAAAAGAGCGTGCAGAGATTTCAATGCTTGAAGGAGCGGTTTTGGATATTAGATACGGTGTTTC
GAGAATTGCATATAGTAAAGACTTTGAAACTCTCAAAGTTGATTTTCTTAGCAAGCTACCTGAAATGCTG
AAAATGTTCGAAGATCGTTTATGTCATAAAACATATTTAAATGGTGATCATGTAACCCATCCTGACTTCA
TGTTGTATGACGCTCTTGATGTTGTTTTATACATGGACCCAATGTGCCTGGATGCGTTCCCAAAATTAGT
TTGTTTTAAAAAACGTATTGAAGCTATCCCACAAATTGATAAGTACTTGAAATCCAGCAAGTATATAGCA
TGGCCTTTGCAGGGCTGGCAAGCCACGTTTGGTGGTGGCGACCATCCTCCAAAATCGGATCTGGAAGTTC
TGTTCCAGGGGCCCCTGTCCAGCGGTCTGGTTCCGCGTGGTTCCGGTACCGCGGCCCAGCCGGCCGAAAA
TCTGTACTTCCAAGGTCGTCGTGCCTCTGTGGAGCTCCGTCTGGAAGGTCTGCCGCCGTCGTGGTATAAA
GTCTTTGATCCGTCCTGTGGTCTGCCGTATTACTGGAATGCTGACACCGATCTGGTGAGCTGGCTGTCTC
CGCATGATCCGAACTAGGCGGCCGCATA
[142 nt withheld, positions 1079-1220]
C
[98 nt withheld, positions 1222-1319]
AGTTTGTACTGGTGACGAAACTCAGTGTCTAGCTAGAGTGGC
[149 nt withheld, positions 1362-1510]
TGGTTTCATTGGTGACGTTTCCGGCCTTGCTAATGGTAATGGT
[62 nt withheld, positions 1554-1615]
ACCTTTAATGAATAATTTCCGTCAATATTTACCTTCCCTCCCTCAATCGGTTGAATGTCGCCCTTTTGTC
TTTGGCGCTGGTAAACCATATGAA
[86 nt withheld, positions 1710-1795]
T
[54 nt withheld, positions 1797-1850]
CTAGCGCCGCCCTATACCTTGTCTGCCTCCCCGCGTTGCGTCGCGGTGCATGGAGCCGGGCCACCTCGAC
CTGAATGGAAGCCGGCGGCACCTCGCTAACGGATTCACCACTCCAAGAATTGGAGCCAATCAATTCTTGC
GGAGAACTGTGAATGCGCAAACCAACCCTTGGCAGAACATATCCATCGCGTCCGCCATCTCCAGCAGCCG
CACGCGGCGCATCTCGGGCAGCGTTGGGTCCTGGCCACGGGTGCGCATGATCGTGCTCCTGTCGTTGAGG
ACCCGGCTAGGCTGGCGGGGTTGCCTTACTGGTTAGCAGAATGAATCACCGATACGCGAGCGAACGTGAA
GCGACTGCTGCTGCAAAACGTCTGCGACCTGAGCAACAACATGAATGGTCTTCGGTTTCCGTGTTTCGTA
AAGTCTGGAAACGCGGAAGTCAGCGCCCTGCACCATTATGTTCCGGATCTGCATCGCAGGATGCTGCTGG
CTACCCTGTGGAACACCTACATCTGTATTAACGAAGCGCTGGCATTGACCCTGAGTGATTTTTCTCTGGT
CCCGCCGCATCCATACCGCCAGTTGTTTACCCTCACAACGTTCCAGTAACCGGGCATGTTCATCATCAGT
AACCCGTATCGTGAGCATCCTCTCTCGTTTCATCGGTATCATTACCCCCATGAACAGAAATCCCCCTTAC
ACGGAGGCATCAGTGACCAAACAGGAAAAAACCGCCCTTAACATGGCCCGCTTTATCAGAAGCCAGACAT
TAACGCTTCTGGAGAAACTCAACGAGCTGGACGCGGATGAACAGGCAGACATCTGTGAATCGCTTCACGA
CCACGCTGATGAGCTTTACCGCAGGATCCGCGAAATTGTAAGCGTTAATATTTTGTTAAAATTCGCGTTA
AATTTTTGTTAAATCAGCTCATTTTTTAACCAATAGGCCGAAATCGGCAAAATCCCTTATAAATCAAAAG
AATAGACCGAGATAGGGTTGAGTGTTGTTCCAGTTTGGAACAAGAGTCCACTATTAAAGAACGTGGACTC
CAACGTCAAAGG
[49 nt withheld, positions 2913-2961]
T
[91 nt withheld, positions 2963-3053]
G
[124 nt withheld, positions 3055-3178]
CGCGGATCCTGCCTCGCGCGTTTCGGTGATGACGGTGAAAACCTCTGACACATGCAGCTCCCGGAGACGG
TCACAGCTTGTCTGTAAGCGGATGCCGGGAGCAGACAAGCCCGTCAGGGCGCGTCAGCGGGTGTTGGCGG
GTGTCGGGGCGCAGCCATGACCCAGTCACGTAGCGATAGCGGAGTGTATACTGGCTTAACTATGCGGCAT
CAGAGCAGATTGTACTGAGAGTGCACCATATGCGGTGTGAAATACCGCACAGATGCGTAAGGAGAAAATA
CCGCATCAGGCGCTCTTCCGCTTCCTCGCTCACTGACTCGCTGCGCTCGGTCGTTCGGCTGCGGCGAGCG
GTATCAGCTCACTCAAAGGCGGTAATACGGTTATCCACAGAATCAGGGGATAACGCAGGAAAGAACATGT
GAGCAAAAGGCCAGCAAAAGGCCAGGAACCGTAAAAAGGCCGCGTTGCTGGCGTTTTTCCATAGGCTCCG
CCCCCCTGACGAGCATCACAAAAATCGACGCTCAAGTCAGAGGTGGCGAAACCCGACAGGACTATAAAGA
TACCAGGGTTTCCCCCTGGAAGCTCCCTCGTGCGCTCTCCTGTTCCGACCCTGCCGCTTACCGGATACCT
GTCCGCCTTTCTCCCTTCGGGAAGCGTGGCGCTTTCTCATAGCTCACGCTGTAGGTATCTCAGTTCGGTG
TAGGTCGTTCGCTCCAAGCTGGGCTGTGTGCACGAACCCCCCGTTCAGCCCGACCGCTGCGCCTTATCCG
GTAACTATCGTCTTGAGTCCAACCCGGTAAGACACGACTTATCGCCACTGGCAGCAGCCACTGGTAACAG
GATTAGCAGAGCGAGGTATGTAGGCGGTGCTACAGAGTTCTTGAAGTGGTGGCCTAACTACGGCTACACT
AGAAGGACAGTATTTGGTATCTGCGCTCTGCTGAAGCCAGTTACCTTCGGAAAAAGAGTTGGTAGCTCTT
GATCCGGCAAACAAACCACCGCTGGTAGCGGTGGTTTTTTTGTTTGCAAGCAGCAGATTACGCGCAGAAA
AAAAGGATCTCAAGAAGATCCTTTGATCTTTTCTACGGGGTCTGACGCTCAGTGGAACGAAAACTCACGT
TAAGGGATTTTGGTCATGAGATTATCAAAAAGGATCTTCACCTAGATCCTTTTAAATTAAAAATGAAGTT
TTAAATCAATCTAAAGTATATATGAGTAAACTTGGTCTGACAGTTACCAATGCTTAATCAGTGAGGCACC
TATCTCAGCGATCTGTCTATTTCGTTCATCCATAGTTGCCTGACTCCCCGTCGTGTAGATAACTACGATA
CGGGAGGGCTTACCATCTGGCCCCAGTGCTGCAATGATACCGCGAGACCCACGCTCACCGGCTCCAGATT
TATCAGCAATAAACCAGCCAGCCGGAAGGGCCGAGCGCAGAAGTGGTCCTGCAACTTTATCCGCCTCCAT
CCAGTCTATTAATTGTTGCCGGGAAGCTAGAGTAAGTAGTTCGCCAGTTAATAGTTTGCGCAACGTTGTT
GCCATTGCTGCAGGCATCGTGGTGTCACGCTCGTCGTTTGGTATGGCTTCATTCAGCTCCGGTTCCCAAC
GATCAAGGCGAGTTACATGATCCCCCATGTTGTGCAAAAAAGCGGTTAGCTCCTTCGGTCCTCCGATCGT
TGTCAGAAGTAAGTTGGCCGCAGTGTTATCACTCATGGTTATGGCAGCACTGCATAATTCTCTTACTGTC
ATGCCATCCGTAAGATGCTTTTCTGTGACTGGTGAGTACTCAACCAAGTCATTCTGAGAATAGTGTATGC
GGCGACCGAGTTGCTCTTGCCCGGCGTCAACACGGGATAATACCGCGCCACATAGCAGAACTTTAAAAGT
GCTCATCATTGGAAAACGTTCTTCGGGGCGAAAACTCTCAAGGATCTTACCGCTGTTGAGATCCAGTTCG
ATGTAACCCACTCGTGCACCCAACTGATCTTCAGCATCTTTTACTTTCACCAGCGTTTCTGGGTGAGCAA
AAACAGGAAGGCAAAATGCCGCAAAAAAGGGAATAAGGGCGACACGGAAATGTTGAATACTCATACTCTT
CCTTTTTCAATATTATTGAAGCATTTATCAGGGTTATTGTCTCATGAGCGGATACATATTTGAATGTATT
TAGAAAAATAAACAAATAGGGGTTCCGCGCACATTTCCCCGAAAAGTGCCACCTGACGTCTAAGAAACCA
TTATTATCATGACATTAACCTATAAAAATAGGCGTATCACGAGGCCCTTTCGTCTTCAAGAATTCCCGAC
ACCATCGAATGGTGCAAAACCTTTCGCGGTATGGCATGATAGCGCCCGGAAGAGAGTCAATTCAGGGTGG
TGAATGTGAAACCAGTAACGTTATACGATGTCGCAGAGTATGCCGGTGTCTCTTATCAGACCGTTTCCCG
CGTGGTGAACCAGGCCAGCCACGTTTCTGCGAAAACGCGGGAAAAAGTGGAAGCGGCGATGGCGGAGCTG
AATTACATTCCCAACCGCGTGGCACAACAACTGGCGGGCAAACAGTCGTTGCTGATTGGCGTTGCCACCT
CCAGTCTGGCCCTGCACGCGCCGTCGCAAATTGTCGCGGCGATTAAATCTCGCGCCGATCAACTGGGTGC
CAGCGTGGTGGTGTCGATGGTAGAACGAAGCGGCGTCGAAGCCTGTAAAGCGGCGGTGCACAATCTTCTC
GCGCAACGCGTCAGTGGGCTGATCATTAACTATCCGCTGGATGACCAGGATGCCATTGCTGTGGAAGCTG
CCTGCACTAATGTTCCGGCGTTATTTCTTGATGTCTCTGACCAGACACCCATCAACAGTATTATTTTCTC
CCATGAAGACGGTACGCGACTGGGCGTGGAGCATCTGGTCGCATTGGGTCACCAGCAAATCGCGCTGTTA
GCGGGCCCATTAAGTTCTGTCTCGGCGCGTCTGCGTCTGGCTGGCTGGCATAAATATCTCACTCGCAATC
AAATTCAGCCGATAGCGGAACGGGAAGGCGACTGGAGTGCCATGTCCGGTTTTCAACAAACCATGCAAAT
GCTGAATGAGGGCATCGTTCCCACTGCGATGCTGGTTGCCAACGATCAGATGGCGCTGGGCGCAATGCGC
GCCATTACCGAGTCCGGGCTGCGCGTTGGTGCGGATATCTCGGTAGTGGGATACGACGATACCGAAGACA
GCTCATGTTATATCCCGCCGTTAACCACCATCAAACAGGATTTTCGCCTGCTGGGGCAAACCAGCGTGGA
CCGCTTGCTGCAACTCTCTCAGGGCCAGGCGGTGAAGGGCAATCAGCTGTTGCCCGTCTCACTGGTGAAA
AGAAAAACCACCCTGGCGCCCAATACGCAAACCGCCTCTCCCCGCGCGTTGGCCGATTCATTAATGCAGC
TGGCACGACAGGTTTCCCGACTGGAAAGCGGGCAGTGAGCGCAACGCAATTAATGTAAGTTAGCTCACTC
ATTAGGCACAATTCTCATGTTTGACAGCTTATCATCGACTGCACGGTGCACCAATGCTTCTGGCGTCAGG
CAGCCATCGGAAGCTGTGGTATGGCTGTGCAGGTCGTAAATCACTGCATAATTCGTGTCGCTCAAGGCGC
ACTCCCGTTCTGGATAATGTTTTTTGCGCCGACATCATAACGGTTCTGGCAAATATTCTGAAATGAGCTG
Features (pLannotate 1.2.2; 21 found; start..end, strand, type, name):
      1..29      +  promoter       tac promoter: strong E. coli promoter; hybrid between the trp and lac UV5 promoters
     37..53      +  protein_bind   lac operator: The lac repressor binds to the lac operator to inhibit transcription in E. coli. This inhibition can be relieved by adding lactose or isopropyl-β-D-thiogalactopyranoside (IPTG). lac repressor encoded by lacI
    138..155     +  CDS            6xHis: 6xHis affinity tag
    171..824     +  CDS            GST26_SCHJA: Experimental evidence at protein level: Swiss-Prot protein existence level 1. GST isoenzymes appear to play a central role in the parasite detoxification system. Other functions are also suspected including a role in increasing the solubility of haematin in the parasite gut. From Schistosoma japonicum (Blood fluke).
    948..1064    +  CDS            PQBP1 (fragment): PQBP1_HUMAN - Also known as NPW38 From Homo sapiens (Human).
   1083..1130    +  terminator     fd terminator (sequence withheld): central terminator from bacteriophage fd (Otsuka and Kunisawa, 1982)
   1135..1347    +  CDS            M13 gene III (fragment) (sequence partly withheld): pIII; III; minor coat protein
   1362..1832    +  CDS            M13 gene III (fragment) (sequence partly withheld): pIII; III; minor coat protein
   1854..1924    +  CDS            TcR (fragment): tetracycline efflux protein; tet; confers resistance to tetracycline
   2166..2546    -  CDS            YPB1_ECOLX: Protein predicted: Swiss-Prot protein existence level 4. From Escherichia coli.
   2563..2714    +  CDS            rop (fragment): Rop protein, which maintains plasmids at low copy number; rop
   2750..3178    -  rep_origin     f1 ori (sequence partly withheld): f1 bacteriophage origin of replication; arrow indicates direction of (+) strand synthesis
   3187..3226    +  CDS            rop (fragment): Rop protein, which maintains plasmids at low copy number; rop
   3328..3468    +  misc_feature   bom: basis of mobility region from pBR322
   3654..4241    -  rep_origin     ori: high-copy-number ColE1/pMB1/pBR322/pUC origin of replication
   4412..5272    -  CDS            AmpR: β-lactamase; bla; confers resistance to ampicillin, carbenicillin, and related antibiotics
   5273..5377    -  promoter       AmpR promoter: bla
   5486..5563    +  promoter       lacIq promoter: lacI (mutant); In the lacIq allele, a single base change in the promoter boosts expression of the lacI gene about 10-fold.
   5564..6646    +  CDS            lacI: lac repressor; lacI; The lac repressor binds to the lac operator to inhibit transcription in E. coli. This inhibition can be relieved by adding lactose or isopropyl-β-D-thiogalactopyranoside (IPTG).
   6659..6680    +  protein_bind   CAP binding site: CAP binding activates transcription in the presence of cAMP. E. coli catabolite activator protein
   6699..6716    +  promoter       tet promoter (fragment): E. coli promoter for tetracycline efflux protein gene
