[The description below was written by a language model from this plasmid's Addgene catalogue record and pLannotate feature annotations shown in this document.]
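Description:
pHH0103 PQBP1 WW domain is a bacterial expression plasmid of about 6.9 kb that produces the WW domain of human polyglutamine-binding protein 1 (PQBP1) as a fusion to glutathione S-transferase in E. coli. It replicates from a ColE1/pMB1-type origin and is selected with ampicillin through the bla gene; the catalogue lists copy number as unknown. An f1 origin is also present, along with a pBR322 bom site and interrupted fragments of rop.

Expression is driven by the tac promoter followed by a lac operator. The plasmid carries its own lacI gene under the lacIq promoter, so transcription is repressed until induced with IPTG. The annotated open reading frame begins with a 6xHis tag, continues into Schistosoma japonicum GST, and then reaches the PQBP1 fragment, which was codon optimized for bacteria and cloned between SfiI and NotI sites as a 183 bp insert. The catalogue mentions only the N-terminal GST tag, but the feature table also shows the His tag upstream of it. According to the depositor's comments, a linker sits between GST and the WW domain; its sequence appears to include a TEV protease-type recognition motif, which would allow the tags to be cleaved off.

An fd terminator follows the insert. Beyond it lie fragments of M13 gene III, a tetracycline-resistance remnant and a partial tet promoter. Together with the f1 origin, these suggest the backbone derives from a phagemid, although the record does not say so, and they do not appear to be part of the expressed product. The construct is suited to producing affinity-purifiable WW domain protein, for example for studies of binding to peptide ligands.
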