Addgene plasmid #104287: pHH0103 PQBP1 WW domain
Purpose: Bacterial expression of WW domain from PQBP1
Depositing lab: Sachdev Sidhu & Marius Sudol. Depositing organization: University of Toronto.
Backbone
  Vector backbone: pHH0103
  Vector type: Bacterial Expression
Growth in bacteria
  Bacterial resistance: Ampicillin, 100 μg/mL
  Growth temperature: 37°C
  Growth strain: DH5alpha
  Copy number: Unknown
Gene/Insert
  Gene/Insert name: PQBP1 WW domain
  Species: H. sapiens (human)
  Insert size (bp): 183
  Mutation: codon optimized for expression in bacteria
  Entrez Gene: PQBP1 (a.k.a. MRX2, MRX55, MRXS3, MRXS8, NPW38, RENS1, SHS)
  Promoter: tac
  Tag / fusion protein: GST (N terminal on backbone)
  Cloning method: Restriction Enzyme; 5′ cloning site SfiI (unknown if destroyed); 3′ cloning site NotI (unknown if destroyed)
  Sequencing primers: 5′ pGEX-5'
Terms and licenses: Academic/Nonprofit Terms; Industry Terms: Not Available to Industry
Depositor comments: Amino acid sequence: Linker - ENLYFQGRRASV(gagctc) and WW domain - RLEGLPPSWYKVFDPSCGLPYYWNADTDLVSWLSPHDPN
How to cite: pHH0103 PQBP1 WW domain was a gift from Sachdev Sidhu & Marius Sudol (Addgene plasmid # 104287 ; http://n2t.net/addgene:104287 ; RRID:Addgene_104287)
