>Addgene plasmid #104287 | pHH0103 PQBP1 WW domain | depositor partial sequence | sequence record 197439 | WW domain with linker
GGCCCAGCCGGCCGAAAATCTGTACTTCCAAGGTCGTCGTGCCTCTGTGGAGCTCCGTCTGGAAGGTCTG
CCGCCGTCGTGGTATAAAGTCTTTGATCCGTCCTGTGGTCTGCCGTATTACTGGAATGCTGACACCGATC
TGGTGAGCTGGCTGTCTCCGCATGATCCGAACTAGGCGGCCGC
